Addgene plasmid #73527: pX330-sgRNA_Dgcr8_3
Purpose: Expresses a human codon-optimized SpCas9 and sgRNA targeting Dgcr8
Depositing lab: Constance Ciaudo. Depositing organization: ETH Zurich (Swiss Federal Institute of Technology). Publication: Noncanonical function of DGCR8 controls mESC exit from pluripotency. Cirera-Salinas D, Yu J, Bodak M, Ngondo RP, Herbert KM, Ciaudo C. J Cell Biol. 2017 Jan 18. pii: jcb.201606073. doi: 10.1083/jcb.201606073. PubMed 28100686.
Backbone
  Vector backbone: X330-U6-Chimeric_BB-CBh-hSpCas9
  Backbone manufacturer: Feng Zhang (Addgene plasmid # 42230)
  Backbone size w/o insert (bp): 8506
  Vector type: Mammalian Expression, CRISPR
Growth in bacteria
  Bacterial resistance: Ampicillin, 100 μg/mL
  Growth temperature: 37°C
  Growth strain: DH5alpha
  Copy number: High Copy
Gene/Insert
  Gene/Insert name: DGCR8
  gRNA/shRNA sequence: TTTCTGCTTTCCACCCCCAT
  Species: M. musculus (mouse)
  Insert size (bp): 20
  Promoter: hU6
  Cloning method: Restriction Enzyme; 5′ cloning site BbsI (destroyed during cloning); 3′ cloning site BbsI (destroyed during cloning)
  Sequencing primers: 5′ agggatggttggttggtggg; 3′ CCAATCCTCCCCCTTGCTGT
Terms and licenses: Academic/Nonprofit Terms; Industry Terms: Not Available to Industry
How to cite: pX330-sgRNA_Dgcr8_3 was a gift from Constance Ciaudo (Addgene plasmid # 73527 ; http://n2t.net/addgene:73527 ; RRID:Addgene_73527)
