[The description below was written by a language model from this plasmid's Addgene catalogue record.]
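Description:
pX330-sgRNA_Dgcr8_3 is a mammalian CRISPR expression plasmid built on the pX330-U6-Chimeric_BB-CBh-hSpCas9 backbone, an all-in-one vector of roughly 8.5 kb that delivers both the Cas9 nuclease and a single guide RNA from the same molecule. It is propagated in E. coli as a high-copy plasmid under ampicillin selection. The record lists no mammalian selection marker or reporter, and no feature table is provided, so details beyond the catalogue fields cannot be confirmed.

The insert is a 20-nucleotide spacer targeting the mouse Dgcr8 gene, which encodes the Microprocessor cofactor needed for canonical microRNA biogenesis. The spacer was ligated as an oligonucleotide duplex between the two BbsI sites of the backbone; both sites are destroyed in the process. This places the spacer directly downstream of the human U6 promoter, a Pol III promoter, and upstream of the chimeric guide scaffold, so that a complete sgRNA is transcribed. As the backbone name indicates, a human codon-optimized Streptococcus pyogenes Cas9 is expressed separately from the CBh promoter, a hybrid chicken β-actin-type Pol II promoter. Once both are made in a transfected cell, the sgRNA directs Cas9 to cut the Dgcr8 locus, and error-prone repair or deletion between paired cut sites can disrupt the gene.

The "_3" in the name suggests it is one of a set of guides against Dgcr8. The associated publication concerns DGCR8 function in mouse embryonic stem cells exiting pluripotency, consistent with use of this plasmid for transient transfection to generate Dgcr8 mutant or knockout mouse cell lines.
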