>Addgene plasmid #73527 | pX330-sgRNA_Dgcr8_3 | addgene partial sequence | sequence record 139735 | hU6-F 5'-GAGGGCCTATTTCCCATGATT-3'
ATTAATTTGACTGTAAACACAAAGATATTAGTACAAAATACGTGACGTAGAAAGTAATAATTTCTTGGGT
AGTTTGCAGTTTTAAAATTATGTTTTAAAATGGACTATCATATGCTTACCGTAACTTGAAAGTATTTCGA
TTTCTTGGCTTTATATATCTTGTGGAAAGGACGAAACACCGTTTCTGCTTTCCACCCCCATGTTTTAGAG
CTAGAAATAGCAAGTTAAAATAAGGCTAGTCCGTTATCAACTTGAAAAAGTGGCACCGAGTCGGTGCTTT
TTTGTTTTAGAGCTAGAAATAGCAAGTTAAAATAAGGCTAGTCCGTTTTTAGCGCGTGCGCCAATTCTGC
AGACAAATGGCTCTAGAGGTACCCGTTACATAACTTACGGTAAATGGCCCGCCTGGCTGACCGCCCAACG
ACCCCCGCCCATTGACGTCAATAGTAACGCCAATAGGGACTTTCCATTGACGTCAATGGGTGGAGTATTT
ACGGTAAACTGCCCACTTGGCAGTACATCAAGTGTATCATATGCCAAGTACGCCCCCTATTGACGTCAAT
GACGGTAAATGGCCCGCCTGGCATTGTGCCCAGTACATGACCTTATGGGACTTTCCTACTTGGCAGTACA
TCTACGTATTAGTCATCGCTATTACCATGGTCGAGGTGAGCCCCACGTTCTGCTTCACTCTCCCCATCTC
CC
