>Addgene plasmid #73527 | pX330-sgRNA_Dgcr8_3 | addgene partial sequence | sequence record 139736 | BGH-rev 5'-TAGAAGGCACAGTCGAGG-3'
CTTTTTCTTTTTTGCCTGGCCGGCCTTTTTCGTGGCCGCCGGCCTTTTGTCGCCTCCCAGCTGAGACAGG
TCGATCCGTGTCTCGTACAGGCCGGTGATGCTCTGGTGGATCAGGGTGGCGTCCAGCACCTCTTTGGTGC
TGGTGTACCTCTTCCGGTCGATGGTGGTGTCAAAGTACTTGAAGGCGGCAGGGGCTCCCAGATTGGTCAG
GGTAAACAGGTGGATGATATTCTCGGCCTGCTCTCTGATGGGCTTATCCCGGTGCTTGTTGTAGGCGGAC
AGCACTTTGTCCAGATTAGCGTCGGCCAGGATCACTCTCTTGGAGAACTCGCTGATCTGCTCGATGATCT
CGTCCAGGTAGTGCTTGTGCTGTTCCACAAACAGCTGTTTCTGCTCATTATCCTCGGGGGAGCCCTTCAG
CTTCTCATAGTGGCTGGCCAGGTACAGGAAGTTCACATATTTGGAGGGCAGGGCCAGTTCGTTTCCCTTC
TGCAGTTCGCCGGCAGAGGCCAGCATTCTCTTCCGGCCGTTTTCCAGCTCGAACAGGGAGTACTTAGGCA
GCTTGATGATCAGGTCCTTTTTCACTTCTTTGTAGCCCTTGGCTTCCAGAAAGTCGATGGGATTCTTCTC
GAAGCTGCTTCTTTCCATGATGGTGATCCCCAGCAGCTCTTTCACACTCTTCAGTTTCTTGGACTTGCCC
TTTTCCACTTTGGCCACCACCAGCACAGAATAGGCCACGGTGGGGCTGTCGAAGCCGCCGTACTTCTTAG
GGTCCCAGTCCTTCTTTCTGGCGATCAGCTTATCGCTGTTCCTCTTGGGCAGGATAGACTCTTTGCTGAA
GCCGCCTGTCTGCACCTCGGTCTTT
